Addgene plasmid #23610: pDONR223-MGC16169
Depositing lab: William Hahn & David Root. Depositing organization: Dana-Farber Cancer Institute. Publication: COT drives resistance to RAF inhibition through MAP kinase pathway reactivation. Johannessen CM, Boehm JS, Kim SY, Thomas SR, Wardwell L, Johnson LA, Emery CM, Stransky N, Cogdill AP, Barretina J, Caponigro G, Hieronymus H, Murray RR, Salehi-Ashtiani K, Hill DE, Vidal M, Zhao JJ, Yang X, Alkan O, Kim S, Harris JL, Wilson CJ, Myer VE, Finan PM, Root DE, Roberts TM, Golub T, Flaherty KT, Dummer R, Weber BL, Sellers WR, Schlegel R, Wargo JA, Hahn WC, Garraway LA. Nature. 2010 Dec 16;468(7326):968-72. doi: 10.1038/nature09627 PubMed 21107320.
Backbone
  Vector backbone: pDONR223
  Backbone manufacturer: Invitrogen
  Backbone size w/o insert (bp): 5005
  Vector type: Gateway Donor vector
Growth in bacteria
  Bacterial resistance: Spectinomycin, 50 μg/mL
  Growth temperature: 37°C
  Growth strain: DH5alpha
  Copy number: High Copy
Gene/Insert
  Gene/Insert name: MGC16169 (alt name: hypothetical protein MGC16169)
  Species: H. sapiens (human)
  Insert size (bp): 2493
  Entrez Gene: TBCK (a.k.a. TBCKL, HSPC302, MGC16169)
  Cloning method: Gateway Cloning
  Sequencing primers: 5′ M13pUC-fwd; 3′ M13rev
Terms and licenses: Academic/Nonprofit Terms; Industry Terms: Not Available to Industry
Depositor comments: The ORF has no Stop codon. This design enables easy recombination into a destination vector to add an epitope tag of choice and Stop codon to the ORF. Do NOT use this plasmid directly for transfections. A set of 4 custom lentiviral vectors is available ( pLX301 (http://www.addgene.org/25895/) , pLX302 (http://www.addgene.org/25896/) , pLX303 (http://www.addgene.org/25897/) , pLX304 (http://www.addgene.org/25890/) ) to be used to express these ORFs in mammalian cells. These plasmids are not included in the kit and must be ordered separately.
How to cite: pDONR223-MGC16169 was a gift from William Hahn & David Root (Addgene plasmid # 23610 ; http://n2t.net/addgene:23610 ; RRID:Addgene_23610)
