[The description below was written by a language model from this plasmid's Addgene catalogue record.]
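Description:
pDONR223-MGC16169 is a Gateway entry clone built in the Invitrogen pDONR223 donor vector backbone (about 5 kb without insert) and carrying a human open reading frame of roughly 2.5 kb. The insert was originally catalogued as "hypothetical protein MGC16169" and maps to the gene now called TBCK (also known as TBCKL or HSPC302). The plasmid is maintained at high copy number in standard E. coli cloning strains under spectinomycin selection. The record does not list the origin of replication or the recombination sites, and no feature table is provided. Because the ORF was introduced by Gateway cloning into a donor vector, it would be expected to sit between attL-type sites that allow transfer by LR recombination. M13 forward and reverse primer sites flanking the insert serve for sequence verification.

The ORF was deliberately cloned without a stop codon. Recombination into a suitable destination vector can therefore fuse a C-terminal epitope tag of choice to the protein, with the stop codon supplied by the destination vector. The plasmid is a shuttle and storage clone rather than an expression construct. The record states no promoter driving the insert, and the depositors explicitly note that it should not be transfected directly. For expression in mammalian cells, the depositors point to a companion set of lentiviral Gateway destination vectors (the pLX301–pLX304 series), which are obtained separately. The clone belongs to an ORF collection associated with a study of resistance to RAF inhibition through MAP kinase pathway reactivation, suggesting use in gain-of-function expression screens.
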