>Addgene plasmid #23610 | pDONR223-MGC16169 | depositor partial sequence | sequence record 10713 | Author sequence
ATGTTTCCCCTGAAGGACGCTGAAATGGGAGCCTTTACCTTCTTTGCCTCGGCTCTGCCACATGATGTTT
GTGGAAGCAATGGACTTCCTCTCACACCAAATTCCATCAAAATTTTAGGGCGCTTTCAAATCCTTAAAAC
CATCACCCATCCCAGACTCTGCCAGTATGTGGATATTTCTAGGGGAAAGCATGAACGACTAGTGGTCGTG
GCTGAACATTGTGAACGTAGTCTGGAAGACTTGCTTCGAGAAAGGAAACCTGTGAGGTATCCCTCGTACT
TGGCCCCTGAGGTAATTGCACAGGGAATTTTCAAAACCACTGATCACATGCCAAGTAAAAAACCATTGCC
TTCTGGCCCCAAATCAGATGTATGGTCTCTTGGAATCATTTTATTTGAGCTTTGTGTGGGAAGAAAATTA
TTTCAGAGCTTGGATATTTCTGAAAGACTAAAATTTTTGCTTACTTTGGATTGTGTAGATGACACTTTAA
TAGTTCTGGCTGAAGAGCATGGTTGTTTGGACATTATAAAGGAGCTTCCTGAAACTGTGATAGATCTTTT
GAATAAGTGCCTTACCTTCCATCCTTCTAAGAGGCCAACCCCAGATGAATTAATGAAGGACAAAGTATTC
AGTGAGGTATCACCTTTATATACCCCCTTTACCAAACCTGCCAGTCTGTTTTCATCTTCTCTGAGATGTG
CTGATTTAACTCTGCCTGAGGATATCAGTCAGTTGTGTAAAGATATAAATAATGATTACCTGGCAGAAAG
ATCTATTGAAGAAGTGTATTACCTTTGGTGTTTGGCTGGAGGTGACTTGGAGAAAGAGCTTGTCAACAAG
GAAATCATTCGATCCAAACCACCTATCTGCACACTCCCCAATTTTCTCTTTGAGGATGGTGAAAGCTTTG
GACAAGGTCGAGATAGAAGCTCGCTTTTAGATGATACCACTGTGACATTGTCGTTATGCCAGCTAAGAAA
TAGATTGAAAGATGTTGGTGGAGAAGCATTTTACCCATTACTTGAAGATGACCAGTCTAATTTACCTCAT
TCAAACAGCAATAATGAGTTGTCTGCAGCTGCCACGCTCCCTTTAATCATCAGAGAGAAGGATACAGAGT
ACCAACTAAATAGAATTATTCTCTTCGACAGGCTGCTAAAGGCTTATCCATATAAAAAAAACCAAATCTG
GAAAGAAGCAAGAGTTGACATTCCTCCTCTTATGAGAGGTTTAACCTGGGCTGCTCTTCTGGGAGTTGAG
GGAGCTATTCATGCCAAGTACGATGCAATTGATAAAGACACTCCAATTCCTACAGATAGACAAATTGAAG
TGGATATTCCTCGCTGTCATCAGTACGATGAACTGTTATCATCACCAGAAGGTCATGCAAAATTTAGGCG
TGTATTAAAAGCCTGGGTAGTGTCTCATCCTGATCTTGTGTATTGGCAAGGTCTTGACTCACTTTGTGCT
CCATTCCTATATCTAAACTTCAATAATGAAGCCTTGGCTTATGCATGTATGTCTGCTTTTATTCCCAAAT
ACCTGTATAACTTCTTCTTAAAAGACAACTCACATGTAATACAAGAGTATCTGACTGTCTTCTCTCAGAT
GATTGCATTTCATGATCCAGAGCTGAGTAATCATCTCAATGAGATTGGTTTCATTCCAGATCTCTATGCC
ATCCCTTGGTTTCTTACCATGTTTACTCATGTATTTCCACTACACAAAATTTTCCACCTCTGGGATACCT
TACTACTTGGGAATTCCTCTTTCCCATTCTGTATTGGAGTAGCAATTCTTCAGCAGCTGCGGGACCGGCT
TTTGGCTAATGGCTTTAATGAGTGTATTCTTCTCTTCTCCGATTTACCAGAAATTGACATTGAACGCTGT
GTGAGAGAATCTATCAACCTGTTTTGTTGGACTCCTAAAAGTGCTACTTACAGACAGCATGCTCAACCTC
CAAAGCCATCTTCTGACAGCAGTGGAGGCAGAAGTTCGGCACCTTATTTCTCTGCTGAGTGTCCAGATCC
TCCAAAGACAGATCTGTCAAGAGAATCCATCCCATTAAATGACCTGAAGTCAGAAGTATCACCACGGATT
TCAGCAGAGGACCTGATTGACTTGTGTGAGCTCACAGTGACAGGCCACTTCAAAACACCCAGCAAGAAAA
CAAAGTCCAGTAAACCAAAGCTCCTGGTGGTTGACATCCGGAATAGTGAAGACTTTATTCGTGGTCACAT
TTCAGGAAGCATCAACATTCCATTCAGTGCTGCCTTCACTGCAGAAGGGGAGCTTACCCAGGGCCCTTAC
ACTGCTATGCTCCAGAACTTCAAAGGGAAGGTCATTGTCATCGTGGGGCATGTGGCAAAACACACAGCTG
AGTTTGCAGCTCACCTTGTGAAGATGAAATATCCAAGAATCTGTATTCTAGATGGTGGCATTAATAAAAT
AAAGCCAACAGGCCTCCTCACCATCCCATCTCCTCAAATATGA
