>Addgene plasmid #23610 | pDONR223-MGC16169 | addgene partial sequence | sequence record 29387 | 23610 with M13pUC-fwd
CCAAATAATGATTTTATTTTGACTGATAGTGACCTGTTCGTTGCAACAAATTGATGAGCAATGCTTTTTT
ATAATGCCAACTTTGTACAAAAAAGTTGGCATGTTTCCCCTGAAGGACGCTGAAATGGGAGCCTTTACCT
TCTTTGCCTCGGCTCTGCCACATGATGTTTGTGGAAGCAATGGACTTCCTCTCACACCAAATTCCATCAA
AATTTTAGGGCGCTTTCAAATCCTTAAAACCATCACCCATCCCAGACTCTGCCAGTATGTGGATATTTCT
AGGGGAAAGCATGAACGACTAGTGGTCGTGGCTGAACATTGTGAACGTAGTCTGGAAGACTTGCTTCGAG
AAAGGAAACCTGTGAGGTATCCCTCGTACTTGGCCCCTGAGGTAATTGCACAGGGAATTTTCAAAACCAC
TGATCACATGCCAAGTAAAAAACCATTGCCTTCTGGCCCCAAATCAGATGTATGGTCTCTTGGAATCATT
TTATTTGAGCTTTGTGTGGGAAGAAAATTATTTCAGAGCTTGGATATTTCTGAAAGACTAAAATTTTTGC
TTACTTTGGATTGTGTAGATGACACTTTAATAGTTCTGGCTGAAGAGCATGGTTGTTTGGACATTATAAA
GGAGCTTCCTGAAACTGTGATAGATCTTTTGAATAAGTGCCTTACCTTCCATCCTTCTAAGA
